>Addgene plasmid #77862 | PRKDC gRNA (BRDN0001145772) | addgene full sequence | sequence record 189062 | Addgene Assembled Sequence
CCCGGGTGCAAAGATGGATAAAGTTTTAAACAGAGAGGAATCTTTGCAGCTAATGGACCTTCTAGGTCTT
GAAAGGAGTGGGAATTGGCTCCGGTGCCCGTCAGTGGGCAGAGCGCACATCGCCCACAGTCCCCGAGAAG
TTGGGGGGAGGGGTCGGCAATTGATCCGGTGCCTAGAGAAGGTGGCGCGGGGTAAACTGGGAAAGTGATG
TCGTGTACTGGCTCCGCCTTTTTCCCGAGGGTGGGGGAGAACCGTATATAAGTGCAGTAGTCGCCGTGAA
CGTTCTTTTTCGCAACGGGTTTGCCGCCAGAACACAGGTAAGTGCCGTGTGTGGTTCCCGCGGGCCTGGC
CTCTTTACGGGTTATGGCCCTTGCGTGCCTTGAATTACTTCCACCTGGCTGCAGTACGTGATTCTTGATC
CCGAGCTTCGGGTTGGAAGTGGGTGGGAGAGTTCGAGGCCTTGCGCTTAAGGAGCCCCTTCGCCTCGTGC
TTGAGTTGAGGCCTGGCCTGGGCGCTGGGGCCGCCGCGTGCGAATCTGGTGGCACCTTCGCGCCTGTCTC
GCTGCTTTCGATAAGTCTCTAGCCATTTAAAATTTTTGATGACCTGCTGCGACGCTTTTTTTCTGGCAAG
ATAGTCTTGTAAATGCGGGCCAAGATCTGCACACTGGTATTTCGGTTTTTGGGGCCGCGGGCGGCGACGG
GGCCCGTGCGTCCCAGCGCACATGTTCGGCGAGGCGGGGCCTGCGAGCGCGGCCACCGAGAATCGGACGG
GGGTAGTCTCAAGCTGGCCGGCCTGCTCTGGTGCCTGGCCTCGCGCCGCCGTGTATCGCCCCGCCCTGGG
CGGCAAGGCTGGCCCGGTCGGCACCAGTTGCGTGAGCGGAAAGATGGCCGCTTCCCGGCCCTGCTGCAGG
GAGCTCAAAATGGAGGACGCGGCGCTCGGGAGAGCGGGCGGGTGAGTCACCCACACAAAGGAAAAGGGCC
TTTCCGTCCTCAGCCGTCGCTTCATGTGACTCCACGGAGTACCGGGCGCCGTCCAGGCACCTCGATTAGT
TCTCGAGCTTTTGGAGTACGTCGTCTTTAGGTTGGGGGGAGGGGTTTTATGCGATGGAGTTTCCCCACAC
TGAGTGGGTGGAGACTGAAGTTAGGCCAGCTTGGCACTTGATGTAATTCTCCTTGGAATTTGCCCTTTTT
GAGTTTGGATCTTGGTTCATTCTCAAGCCTCAGACAGTGGTTCAAAGTTTTTTTCTTCCATTTCAGGTGT
CGTGACGTACGGCCACCATGACCGAGTACAAGCCCACGGTGCGCCTCGCCACCCGCGACGACGTCCCCAG
GGCCGTACGCACCCTCGCCGCCGCGTTCGCCGACTACCCCGCCACGCGCCACACCGTCGATCCGGACCGC
CACATCGAGCGGGTCACCGAGCTGCAAGAACTCTTCCTCACGCGCGTCGGGCTCGACATCGGCAAGGTGT
GGGTCGCGGACGACGGCGCCGCCGTGGCGGTCTGGACCACGCCGGAGAGCGTCGAAGCGGGGGCGGTGTT
CGCCGAGATCGGCCCGCGCATGGCCGAGTTGAGCGGTTCCCGGCTGGCCGCGCAGCAACAGATGGAAGGC
CTCCTGGCGCCGCACCGGCCCAAGGAGCCCGCGTGGTTCCTGGCCACCGTCGGAGTCTCGCCCGACCACC
AGGGCAAGGGTCTGGGCAGCGCCGTCGTGCTCCCCGGAGTGGAGGCGGCCGAGCGCGCCGGGGTGCCCGC
CTTCCTGGAGACCTCCGCGCCCCGCAACCTCCCCTTCTACGAGCGGCTCGGCTTCACCGTCACCGCCGAC
GTCGAGGTGCCCGAAGGACCGCGCACCTGGTGCATGACCCGCAAGCCCGGTGCCTGAACGCGTTAAGTCG
ACAATCAACCTCTGGATTACAAAATTTGTGAAAGATTGACTGGTATTCTTAACTATGTTGCTCCTTTTAC
GCTATGTGGATACGCTGCTTTAATGCCTTTGTATCATGCTATTGCTTCCCGTATGGCTTTCATTTTCTCC
TCCTTGTATAAATCCTGGTTGCTGTCTCTTTATGAGGAGTTGTGGCCCGTTGTCAGGCAACGTGGCGTGG
TGTGCACTGTGTTTGCTGACGCAACCCCCACTGGTTGGGGCATTGCCACCACCTGTCAGCTCCTTTCCGG
GACTTTCGCTTTCCCCCTCCCTATTGCCACGGCGGAACTCATCGCCGCCTGCCTTGCCCGCTGCTGGACA
GGGGCTCGGCTGTTGGGCACTGACAATTCCGTGGTGTTGTCGGGGAAATCATCGTCCTTTCCTTGGCTGC
TCGCCTGTGTTGCCACCTGGATTCTGCGCGGGACGTCCTTCTGCTACGTCCCTTCGGCCCTCAATCCAGC
GGACCTTCCTTCCCGCGGCCTGCTGCCGGCTCTGCGGCCTCTTCCGCGTCTTCGCCTTCGCCCTCAGACG
AGTCGGATCTCCCTTTGGGCCGCCTCCCCGCGTCGACTTTAAGACCAATGACTTACAAGGCAGCTGTAGA
TCTTAGCCACTTTTTAAAAGAAAAGGGGGGACTGGAAGGGCTAATTCACTCCCAACGAAGACAAGATCTG
CTTTTTGCTTGTACTGGGTCTCTCTGGTTAGACCAGATCTGAGCCTGGGAGCTCTCTGGCTAACTAGGGA
ACCCACTGCTTAAGCCTCAATAAAGCTTGCCTTGAGTGCTTCAAGTAGTGTGTGCCCGTCTGTTGTGTGA
CTCTGGTAACTAGAGATCCCTCAGACCCTTTTAGTCAGTGTGGAAAATCTCTAGCAGTACGTATAGTAGT
TCATGTCATCTTATTATTCAGTATTTATAACTTGCAAAGAAATGAATATCAGAGAGTGAGAGGAACTTGT
TTATTGCAGCTTATAATGGTTACAAATAAAGCAATAGCATCACAAATTTCACAAATAAAGCATTTTTTTC
ACTGCATTCTAGTTGTGGTTTGTCCAAACTCATCAATGTATCTTATCATGTCTGGCTCTAGCTATCCCGC
CCCTAACTCCGCCCATCCCGCCCCTAACTCCGCCCAGTTCCGCCCATTCTCCGCCCCATGGCTGACTAAT
TTTTTTTATTTATGCAGAGGCCGAGGCCGCCTCGGCCTCTGAGCTATTCCAGAAGTAGTGAGGAGGCTTT
TTTGGAGGCCTAGGGACGTACCCAATTCGCCCTATAGTGAGTCGTATTACGCGCGCTCACTGGCCGTCGT
TTTACAACGTCGTGACTGGGAAAACCCTGGCGTTACCCAACTTAATCGCCTTGCAGCACATCCCCCTTTC
GCCAGCTGGCGTAATAGCGAAGAGGCCCGCACCGATCGCCCTTCCCAACAGTTGCGCAGCCTGAATGGCG
AATGGG
[124 nt withheld, positions 3367-3490]
C
[91 nt withheld, positions 3492-3582]
A
[49 nt withheld, positions 3584-3632]
CCTTTGACGTTGGAGTCCACGTTCTTT
[37 nt withheld, positions 3660-3696]
ACCCTATCTCGGTCTATTCTTTTGATTTATAAGGGATTTTGCCGATTTCGGCCTATTGGTTAAAAAATGA
GCTGATTTAACAAAAATTTAACGCGAATTTTAACAAAATATTAACGCTTACAATTTAGGTGGCACTTTTC
GGGGAAATGTGCGCGGAACCCCTATTTGTTTATTTTTCTAAATACATTCAAATATGTATCCGCTCATGAG
ACAATAACCCTGATAAATGCTTCAATAATATTGAAAAAGGAAGAGTATGAGTATTCAACATTTCCGTGTC
GCCCTTATTCCCTTTTTTGCGGCATTTTGCCTTCCTGTTTTTGCTCACCCAGAAACGCTGGTGAAAGTAA
AAGATGCTGAAGATCAGTTGGGTGCACGAGTGGGTTACATCGAACTGGATCTCAACAGCGGTAAGATCCT
TGAGAGTTTTCGCCCCGAAGAACGTTTTCCAATGATGAGCACTTTTAAAGTTCTGCTATGTGGCGCGGTA
TTATCCCGTATTGACGCCGGGCAAGAGCAACTCGGTCGCCGCATACACTATTCTCAGAATGACTTGGTTG
AGTACTCACCAGTCACAGAAAAGCATCTTACGGATGGCATGACAGTAAGAGAATTATGCAGTGCTGCCAT
AACCATGAGTGATAACACTGCGGCCAACTTACTTCTGACAACGATCGGAGGACCGAAGGAGCTAACCGCT
TTTTTGCACAACATGGGGGATCATGTAACTCGCCTTGATCGTTGGGAACCGGAGCTGAATGAAGCCATAC
CAAACGACGAGCGTGACACCACGATGCCTGTAGCAATGGCAACAACGTTGCGCAAACTATTAACTGGCGA
ACTACTTACTCTAGCTTCCCGGCAACAATTAATAGACTGGATGGAGGCGGATAAAGTTGCAGGACCACTT
CTGCGCTCGGCCCTTCCGGCTGGCTGGTTTATTGCTGATAAATCTGGAGCCGGTGAGCGTGGGTCTCGCG
GTATCATTGCAGCACTGGGGCCAGATGGTAAGCCCTCCCGTATCGTAGTTATCTACACGACGGGGAGTCA
GGCAACTATGGATGAACGAAATAGACAGATCGCTGAGATAGGTGCCTCACTGATTAAGCATTGGTAACTG
TCAGACCAAGTTTACTCATATATACTTTAGATTGATTTAAAACTTCATTTTTAATTTAAAAGGATCTAGG
TGAAGATCCTTTTTGATAATCTCATGACCAAAATCCCTTAACGTGAGTTTTCGTTCCACTGAGCGTCAGA
CCCCGTAGAAAAGATCAAAGGATCTTCTTGAGATCCTTTTTTTCTGCGCGTAATCTGCTGCTTGCAAACA
AAAAAACCACCGCTACCAGCGGTGGTTTGTTTGCCGGATCAAGAGCTACCAACTCTTTTTCCGAAGGTAA
CTGGCTTCAGCAGAGCGCAGATACCAAATACTGTTCTTCTAGTGTAGCCGTAGTTAGGCCACCACTTCAA
GAACTCTGTAGCACCGCCTACATACCTCGCTCTGCTAATCCTGTTACCAGTGGCTGCTGCCAGTGGCGAT
AAGTCGTGTCTTACCGGGTTGGACTCAAGACGATAGTTACCGGATAAGGCGCAGCGGTCGGGCTGAACGG
GGGGTTCGTGCACACAGCCCAGCTTGGAGCGAACGACCTACACCGAACTGAGATACCTACAGCGTGAGCT
ATGAGAAAGCGCCACGCTTCCCGAAGGGAGAAAGGCGGACAGGTATCCGGTAAGCGGCAGGGTCGGAACA
GGAGAGCGCACGAGGGAGCTTCCAGGGGGAAACGCCTGGTATCTTTATAGTCCTGTCGGGTTTCGCCACC
TCTGACTTGAGCGTCGATTTTTGTGATGCTCGTCAGGGGGGCGGAGCCTATGGAAAAACGCCAGCAACGC
GGCCTTTTTACGGTTCCTGGCCTTTTGCTGGCCTTTTGCTCACATGTTCTTTCCTGCGTTATCCCCTGAT
TCTGTGGATAACCGTATTACCGCCTTTGAGTGAGCTGATACCGCTCGCCGCAGCCGAACGACCGAGCGCA
GCGAGTCAGTGAGCGAGGAAGCGGAAGAGCGCCCAATACGCAAACCGCCTCTCCCCGCGCGTTGGCCGAT
TCATTAATGCAGCTGGCACGACAGGTTTCCCGACTGGAAAGCGGGCAGTGAGCGCAACGCAATTAATGTG
AGTTAGCTCACTCATTAGGCACCCCAGGCTTTACACTTTATGCTTCCGGCTCGTATGTTGTGTGGAATTG
TGAGCGGATAACAATTTCACACAGGAAACAGCTATGACCATGATTACGCCAAGCGCGCAATTAACCCTCA
CTAAAGGGAACAAAAGCTGGAGCTGCAAGCTTAATGTAGTCTTATGCAATACTCTTGTAGTCTTGCAACA
TGGTAACGATGAGTTAGCAACATGCCTTACAAGGAGAGAAAAAGCACCGTGCATGCCGATTGGTGGAAGT
AAGGTGGTACGATCGTGCCTTATTAGGAAGGCAACAGACGGGTCTGACATGGATTGGACGAACCACTGAA
TTGCCGCATTGCAGAGATATTGTATTTAAGTGCCTAGCTCGATACATAAACGGGTCTCTCTGGTTAGACC
AGATCTGAGCCTGGGAGCTCTCTGGCTAACTAGGGAACCCACTGCTTAAGCCTCAATAAAGCTTGCCTTG
AGTGCTTCAAGTAGTGTGTGCCCGTCTGTTGTGTGACTCTGGTAACTAGAGATCCCTCAGACCCTTTTAG
TCAGTGTGGAAAATCTCTAGCAGTGGCGCCCGAACAGGGACTTGAAAGCGAAAGGGAAACCAGAGGAGCT
CTCTCGACGCAGGACTCGGCTTGCTGAAGCGCGCACGGCAAGAGGCGAGGGGCGGCGACTGGTGAGTACG
CCAAAAATTTTGACTAGCGGAGGCTAGAAGGAGAGAGATGGGTGCGAGAGCGTCAGTATTAAGCGGGGGA
GAATTAGATCGCGATGGGAAAAAATTCGGTTAAGGCCAGGGGGAAAGAAAAAATATAAATTAAAACATAT
AGTATGGGCAAGCAGGGAGCTAGAACGATTCGCAGTTAATCCTGGCCTGTTAGAAACATCAGAAGGCTGT
AGACAAATACTGGGACAGCTACAACCATCCCTTCAGACAGGATCAGAAGAACTTAGATCATTATATAATA
CAGTAGCAACCCTCTATTGTGTGCATCAAAGGATAGAGATAAAAGACACCAAGGAAGCTTTAGACAAGAT
AGAGGAAGAGCAAAACAAAAGTAAGACCACCGCACAGCAAGCGGCCGCTGATCTTCAGACCTGGAGGAGG
AGATATGAGGGACAATTGGAGAAGTGAATTATATAAATATAAAGTAGTAAAAATTGAACCATTAGGAGTA
GCACCCACCAAGGCAAAGAGAAGAGTGGTGCAGAGAGAAAAAAGAGCAGTGGGAATAGGAGCTTTGTTCC
TTGGGTTCTTGGGAGCAGCAGGAAGCACTATGGGCGCAGCGTCAATGACGCTGACGGTACAGGCCAGACA
ATTATTGTCTGGTATAGTGCAGCAGCAGAACAATTTGCTGAGGGCTATTGAGGCGCAACAGCATCTGTTG
CAACTCACAGTCTGGGGCATCAAGCAGCTCCAGGCAAGAATCCTGGCTGTGGAAAGATACCTAAAGGATC
AACAGCTCCTGGGGATTTGGGGTTGCTCTGGAAAACTCATTTGCACCACTGCTGTGCCTTGGAATGCTAG
TTGGAGTAATAAATCTCTGGAACAGATTTGGAATCACACGACCTGGATGGAGTGGGACAGAGAAATTAAC
AATTACACAAGCTTAATACACTCCTTAATTGAAGAATCGCAAAACCAGCAAGAAAAGAATGAACAAGAAT
TATTGGAATTAGATAAATGGGCAAGTTTGTGGAATTGGTTTAACATAACAAATTGGCTGTGGTATATAAA
ATTATTCATAATGATAGTAGGAGGCTTGGTAGGTTTAAGAATAGTTTTTGCTGTACTTTCTATAGTGAAT
AGAGTTAGGCAGGGATATTCACCATTATCGTTTCAGACCCACCTCCCAACCCCGAGGGGACCCAGAGAGG
GCCTATTTCCCATGATTCCTTCATATTTGCATATACGATACAAGGCTGTTAGAGAGATAATTAGAATTAA
TTTGACTGTAAACACAAAGATATTAGTACAAAATACGTGACGTAGAAAGTAATAATTTCTTGGGTAGTTT
GCAGTTTTAAAATTATGTTTTAAAATGGACTATCATATGCTTACCGTAACTTGAAAGTATTTCGATTTCT
TGGCTTTATATATCTTGTGGAAAGGACGAAACACCGGTTCTCAGAAACGATCAACAGTTTTAGAGCTAGA
AATAGCAAGTTAAAATAAGGCTAGTCCGTTATCAACTTGAAAAAGTGGCACCGAGTCGGTGCTTTTTTAA
GCTTGGCGTAACTAGATCTTGAGACAAATGGCAGTATTCATCCACAATTTTAAAAGAAAAGGGGGGATTG
GGGGGTACAGTGCAGGGGAAAGAATAGTAGACATAATAGCAACAGACATACAAACTAAAGAATTACAAAA
ACAAATTACAAAAATTCAAAATTTTCGGGTTTATTACAGGGACAGCAGAGATCCACTTTGGCGCCGGCTC
GAGGGGG
Features (pLannotate 1.2.2; 29 found; start..end, strand, type, name):
     14..80      +  CDS            small t antigen (fragment): SV40 (simian virus 40) small t antigen
    106..317     +  promoter       EF-1α core promoter: core promoter for human elongation factor EF-1α
    318..1256    +  intron         EF-1α intron A: intron upstream of the start codon of human EF-1α
   1278..1877    +  CDS            PuroR (fragment): puromycin N-acetyltransferase; pac from Streptomyces; confers resistance to puromycin
   1893..2481    +  misc_feature   WPRE: woodchuck hepatitis virus posttranscriptional regulatory element
   2532..2551    +  misc_feature   cPPT/CTS (fragment): central polypurine tract and central termination sequence of HIV-1
   2553..2786    +  LTR            3' LTR (ΔU3): self-inactivating 3' long terminal repeat (LTR) from HIV-1
   2864..2985    +  polyA_signal   SV40 poly(A) signal: SV40 polyadenylation signal
   3025..3160    +  rep_origin     SV40 ori: SV40 origin of replication
   3181..3199    -  promoter       T7 promoter: promoter for bacteriophage T7 RNA polymerase
   3207..3362    +  CDS            lacZα (fragment): LacZα fragment of β-galactosidase; lacZ fragment
   3367..3795    +  rep_origin     f1 ori (sequence partly withheld): f1 bacteriophage origin of replication; arrow indicates direction of (+) strand synthesis
   3848..3952    +  promoter       AmpR promoter: bla
   3953..4813    +  CDS            AmpR: β-lactamase; bla; confers resistance to ampicillin, carbenicillin, and related antibiotics
   4984..5572    +  rep_origin     ori: high-copy-number ColE1/pMB1/pBR322/pUC origin of replication
   5755..5847    +  CDS            lacI (fragment): lac repressor; lacI; The lac repressor binds to the lac operator to inhibit transcription in E. coli. This inhibition can be relieved by adding lactose or isopropyl-β-D-thiogalactopyranoside (IPTG).
   5860..5881    +  protein_bind   CAP binding site: CAP binding activates transcription in the presence of cAMP. E. coli catabolite activator protein
   5896..5926    +  promoter       lac promoter: promoter for the E. coli lac operon
   5934..5950    +  protein_bind   lac operator: The lac repressor binds to the lac operator to inhibit transcription in E. coli. This inhibition can be relieved by adding lactose or isopropyl-β-D-thiogalactopyranoside (IPTG). lac repressor encoded by lacI
   5995..6013    +  promoter       T3 promoter: promoter for bacteriophage T3 RNA polymerase
   6041..6267    +  promoter       RSV promoter: Rous sarcoma virus enhancer/promoter
   6268..6448    +  LTR            5' LTR (truncated): truncated 5' long terminal repeat (LTR) from HIV-1
   6495..6620    +  misc_feature   HIV-1 Ψ: packaging signal of human immunodeficiency virus type 1
   6604..6967    +  CDS            HIV-1 gag (fragment): gag protein from human immunodeficiency virus 1; gag
   7113..7346    +  misc_feature   RRE: The Rev response element (RRE) of HIV-1 allows for Rev-dependent mRNA export from the nucleus to the cytoplasm.
   7723..7749    +  CDS            Rev (fragment): human immunodeficiency virus 1 (HIV-1) Rev protein; rev; enhances nuclear export of unspliced and incompletely spliced viral mRNAs
   7753..7993    +  promoter       U6 promoter: RNA polymerase III promoter for human U6 snRNA
   8023..8098    +  misc_RNA       gRNA scaffold: guide RNA scaffold for the Streptococcus pyogenes CRISPR/Cas9 system
   8154..8271    +  misc_feature   cPPT/CTS: central polypurine tract and central termination sequence of HIV-1
