[The description below was written by a language model from this plasmid's Addgene catalogue record and pLannotate feature annotations shown in this document.]
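Description:
PRKDC gRNA (BRDN0001145772) is a third-generation lentiviral CRISPR guide plasmid built on the lentiGuide-Puro backbone. It expresses a single guide RNA against human PRKDC, the gene encoding the DNA-PK catalytic subunit. In bacteria it is maintained at high copy from a ColE1/pUC-type origin under ampicillin selection (AmpR). The backbone also carries an f1 origin, an SV40 origin and poly(A) signal, and remnants of lac and T7/T3 cloning-vector sequences.

The viral transfer cassette begins with an RSV promoter fused to a truncated HIV-1 5' LTR, which makes genomic RNA production Tat-independent. This is followed by the Ψ packaging signal with a partial gag sequence and the Rev response element for Rev-dependent nuclear export. A human U6 RNA polymerase III promoter then drives the PRKDC-specific spacer, which sits in the gap between the promoter and the annotated Streptococcus pyogenes gRNA scaffold. A cPPT/CTS element follows to aid nuclear import of the provirus. Downstream, the EF-1α core promoter with its intron A drives the puromycin N-acetyltransferase gene for selection of transduced mammalian cells. A WPRE enhances transcript expression, and the cassette ends in a self-inactivating ΔU3 3' LTR.

The plasmid does not encode Cas9, so it must be paired with a separate Cas9 vector such as lentiCas9-Blast or used in cells that already express Cas9. The guide was designed against two PRKDC reference transcripts and belongs to a human kinome gRNA collection developed with optimized sgRNA design rules. It is typically used for lentiviral delivery and puromycin selection to knock out PRKDC in human cells.
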