Addgene plasmid #77862: PRKDC gRNA (BRDN0001145772)
Purpose: 3rd generation lentiviral gRNA plasmid targeting human PRKDC
Depositing lab: John Doench & David Root. Depositing organization: Broad Institute. Publication: Optimized sgRNA design to maximize activity and minimize off-target effects of CRISPR-Cas9. Doench JG, Fusi N, Sullender M, Hegde M, Vaimberg EW, Donovan KF, Smith I, Tothova Z, Wilen C, Orchard R, Virgin HW, Listgarten J, Root DE. Nat Biotechnol. 2016 Jan 18. doi: 10.1038/nbt.3437. PubMed 26780180.
Backbone
  Vector backbone: lentiGuide-Puro
  Backbone manufacturer: Zhang Lab (Addgene plasmid # 52963)
  Vector type: Mammalian Expression, Lentiviral, CRISPR
  Selectable markers: Puromycin
Growth in bacteria
  Bacterial resistance: Ampicillin, 100 μg/mL
  Growth temperature: 37°C
  Growth strain: DH5alpha
  Copy number: High Copy
Gene/Insert
  Gene/Insert name: PRKDC (alt names: PRKDC; NM_001081640.1)
  gRNA/shRNA sequence: GTTCTCAGAAACGATCAACA
  Species: H. sapiens (human)
  Entrez Gene: PRKDC (a.k.a. DNA-PKC, DNA-PKcs, DNAPK, DNAPKc, DNPK1, HYRC, HYRC1, IMD26, XRCC7, p350)
  Promoter: hU6
  Cloning method: Unknown
  Sequencing primers: 5′ U6-F; 3′ pS2-R
Terms and licenses: Academic/Nonprofit Terms; Industry Terms: Not Available to Industry
Depositor comments: The gRNA was designed to target the following Genbank reference sequence(s): NM_001081640.1,NM_006904.6. Note that this plasmid does NOT contain Cas9. It should be used in conjunction with lentiCas9-Blast (Addgene #52962) or otherwise with cell lines already expressing Cas9. Browse the full kinome gRNA library at http://www.addgene.org/pooled-library/broadgpp-human-kinome/ or visit http://www.broadinstitute.org/rnai/public/ for detailed protocols and information.
How to cite: PRKDC gRNA (BRDN0001145772) was a gift from John Doench & David Root (Addgene plasmid # 77862 ; http://n2t.net/addgene:77862 ; RRID:Addgene_77862)
