>Addgene plasmid #77862 | PRKDC gRNA (BRDN0001145772) | depositor partial sequence | sequence record 145322 | Target Sequence
GTTCTCAGAAACGATCAACA
