>Addgene plasmid #77862 | PRKDC gRNA (BRDN0001145772) | addgene partial sequence | sequence record 152303 | hU6-F 5'-GAGGGCCTATTTCCCATGATT-3'
ATTAGAATTAATTTGACTGTAAACACAAAGATATTAGTACAAAATACGTGACGTAGAAAGTAATAATTTC
TTGGGTAGTTTGCAGTTTTAAAATTATGTTTTAAAATGGACTATCATATGCTTACCGTAACTTGAAAGTA
TTTCGATTTCTTGGCTTTATATATCTTGTGGAAAGGACGAAACACCGGTTCTCAGAAACGATCAACAGTT
TTAGAGCTAGAAATAGCAAGTTAAAATAAGGCTAGTCCGTTATCAACTTGAAAAAGTGGCACCGAGTCGG
TGCTTTTTTAAGCTTGGCGTAACTAGATCTTGAGACAAATGGCAGTATTCATCCACAATTTTAAAAGAAA
AGGGGGGATTGGGGGGTACAGTGCAGGGGAAAGAATAGTAGACATAATAGCAACAGACATACAAACTAAA
GAATTACAAAAACAAATTACAAAAATTCAAAATTTTCGGGTTTATTACAGGGACAGCAGAGATCCACTTT
GGCGCCGGCTCGAGGGGGCCCGGGTGCAAAGATGGATAAAGTTTTAAACAGAGAGGAATCTTTGCAGCTA
ATGGACCTTCTAGGTCTTGAAAGGAGTGGGAATTGGCTCCGGTGCCCGTCAGTGGGCAGAGCGCACATCG
CCCACAGTCCCCGAGAAGTTGGGGGGAGGGGTCGGCAATTGATCCGGTGCCTAGAGAAGGTGGCGCGGGG
TAAACTGGGAA
